>Addgene plasmid #13992 | RCAS (E) shh (CT#489) | addgene partial sequence | sequence record 44723 | RCAS-F 5'-ACATGGGTGGTGGTATAGCGCTTGCG-3'
GCTATTGGTATTGTGAAATACGCTTTTGTCTGTGTGCTGCAGGAGCTGAGCTGACTCTGCTGGTGGCCTC
GCGTACCACTGTGGCATCGATTCTAGACCACTGTGGCCAGGCGGTAGCTGGGACGTGCAGCCGACCACCA
TGCTGCTGTTGACAAGAATTCTCTTGGTGGGCTTCATCTGCGCTCTTTTAGTCTCCTCTGGGCTGACTTG
TGGACCAGGCAGGGGCATTGGAAAAAGGAGGCACCCCAAAAAGCTGACCCCGTTAGCCTATAAGCAGTTT
ATTCCCAATGTGGCAGAGAAGACCCTAGGGGCCAGTGGAAGATATGAAGGGAAGATCACAAGAAACTCCG
AGAGATTTAAAGAACTAACCCCAAATTACAACCCTGACATTATTTTTAAGGATGAAGAGAACACGGGAGC
TGACAGACTGATGACTCAGCGCTGCAAGGACAAGCTGAATGCCCTGGCGATCTCGGTGATGAACCAGTGG
CCCGGGGTGAAGCTGCGGGTGACCGAGGGCTGGGACGAGGATGGCCATCACTCCGAGGAATCGCTGCACT
ACGAGGGTCGCGCCGTGGACATCACCACGTCGGATCGGGACCGCAGCAAGTACGGAATGCTGGCCCGCCT
CGCCGTCGAGGCCGGCTTCGACTGGGTCTACTACGAGTCCAAGGCGCACATCCACTGCTCCGTCAAAGCA
GAAAACTCAGTGGCAGCGAAATCAGGAGGCTGCTTCCCTGGCTCAGCCACAGTGCACCTGGAGCATGGAG
GCACCAAGCTGGTGAAGGACCTGAGCCCTGGGGACCGCGTGCTGGCTGCTGACGCGGACGGCCGGCTGCT
CTACAGTGACTTCCTCAC
