[The description below was written by a language model from this plasmid's Addgene catalogue record.]
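Description:
RCAS (E) shh is a retroviral construct for gene delivery and expression in avian cells, built on the RCASBP(E) backbone of about 11.6 kb. RCAS vectors are replication-competent proviral plasmids derived from avian leukosis/Rous sarcoma virus. In general, they retain the viral long terminal repeats and the gag, pol and env genes, with a cloning site in place of the src oncogene. The "BP" designation conventionally refers to the Bryan high-titre polymerase variant, and "(E)" to the subgroup E envelope, which determines which avian cells the virus can infect. No feature table accompanies the record, so these elements are inferred from the backbone name rather than from annotated sequence. In bacteria the plasmid is maintained as a low-copy construct under ampicillin selection.

The payload is a chicken (Gallus gallus) sonic hedgehog (shh) insert of roughly 1.5 kb, cloned into the ClaI site, which is retained at both ends. Because the same enzyme flanks both ends, insert orientation depends on the clone and is not stated in the record. No separate internal promoter is stated. In RCAS vectors an insert at this position is typically expressed from a spliced transcript driven by the viral LTR. No tags or reporters are listed.

After transfection into permissive avian cells, such a construct yields infectious virus that spreads through the culture or through infected embryonic tissue, giving sustained misexpression of the insert. The associated publication concerns sonic hedgehog as the mediator of the polarizing activity of the zone of polarizing activity in the limb. This fits use of the plasmid for ectopic Shh expression in chick embryo patterning studies.
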