Addgene plasmid #13992: RCAS (E) shh (CT#489)
Depositing lab: Cliff Tabin. Depositing organization: Harvard Medical School. Publication: Sonic hedgehog mediates the polarizing activity of the ZPA. Riddle RD, Johnson RL, Laufer E, Tabin C. Cell. 1993 Dec 31. 75(7):1401-16. 10.1016/0092-8674(93)90626-2 PubMed 8269518.
Backbone
  Vector backbone: RCASBP(E)
  Backbone size w/o insert (bp): 11600
  Vector type: Retroviral ; avian expression
Growth in bacteria
  Bacterial resistance: Ampicillin, 100 μg/mL
  Growth temperature: 37°C
  Growth strain: DH5alpha
  Copy number: Low Copy
Gene/Insert
  Gene/Insert name: shh (alt name: sonic hedgehog)
  Species: G. gallus (chicken)
  Insert size (bp): 1500
  Entrez Gene: SHH (a.k.a. ShhNC)
  Cloning method: Restriction Enzyme; 5′ cloning site ClaI (not destroyed); 3′ cloning site ClaI (not destroyed)
  Sequencing primers: 5′ RCAS-F
Terms and licenses: Academic/Nonprofit Terms; Industry Terms: Not Available to Industry
How to cite: RCAS (E) shh (CT#489) was a gift from Cliff Tabin (Addgene plasmid # 13992 ; http://n2t.net/addgene:13992 ; RRID:Addgene_13992)
